>Addgene plasmid #18385 | T4 Lysozyme V75-[A] WT* | addgene partial sequence | sequence record 24171 | 3primeUP
CTANGAAAAGCCCGCTCATTAGGCGGGCTCAGATCTGCTCATGTTTGACAGCTTATCATCGATAAGCTTC
GGCAATAAATTCTTGATATGTTTTCATATGTTTCCTTTAAATATTTTAATTAGTAATTGTCTATTCAAGT
AATTGTGAATATACTATCACAATTCCAAGAGAAAGTAAACAGCTTTATAGATTTTTATACGCGTCCCAAG
TGCCAGTTCTAAACGTTGTAATGACCGCAGCTGCTCGTTTTGCGCGATTAGGTGTTTGATTATACCATCT
ACTTTTAGCTAAGTTAACTGCTGCTTCATCCCAGCGTTTTTGTTGAAGCATACGTAAAGAGTTAGTAAAT
CCTGCCACACCGGTTTCTCCTATTTGGAAAACCATATTAATCAATGCAGCGCGACGAACCGCATCAAGAG
AATCATAAACCGGTTTTAATTTAGCATTTCTCAGAATTCCGCGTGCAACAGCAGCATCAACATCCTGATT
AAAGAGTTTTTCAGCCTCATCTTTTGTAATTACACCATTAGTATTACGCCCAATAGCTTTATCTAATTCA
GATTTAGCAGCATTAAGTGATGGACTTTTTGTAAGCAAATGACCGATGCCAATAGTGTAATAGCCTTCTG
TGTCTTTATAGATTTTAAGTCTAAGACCTTCATCTATACGTAACATTTCAAATATATTCATAATACCTCC
TAAGCATCGATGGATCCTGTTTCCTGTGTGAAATTGTTATCCGCTCACAATTCCACACATTATACGAGCC
GATGATTAATTGTCAACAGGGGGATGGGGAGTAAGCTGATCCTGTTTCCTGTGTGAAATTGTTATCCGCT
CACAATTCCACACATTATACGAGCCGATGATTAATTGTCAACAGGGGGATGGGGGAGTAAGCTCATCGAT
GGATCGATCCGGGTTTCCCGGGGGGGAAANNGGTAATCCGCNCNCAATTCCNCACATTANACGAGCCGGA
AGCNTAAANGNGNAAAGCCNGGGGNGCCNAANGGAGNGANCNAACTTACNTTAANTGNGNTGNNGCNCNC
NGNCCNNCTTTCCNNNCNGGGNAANCCGGNCNGGNCNGGNNNNCCNNCNN
