[The description below was written by a language model from this plasmid's Addgene catalogue record.]
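Description:
T4 Lysozyme V75-[A] WT* is a bacterial expression plasmid built on the pHS1403 backbone (about 5 kb without insert) that carries a variant of the bacteriophage T4 lysozyme gene (gene e). It is a high-copy plasmid propagated in E. coli under ampicillin selection. The record does not name the origin of replication or the promoter that drives expression, and no feature table is provided, so these elements cannot be described further.

The insert is roughly 600 bp and was cloned as a BamHI–HindIII fragment, with both sites preserved. According to the depositor's notes, the BamHI site lies 27 bp from the start codon and the HindIII site 115 bp from the stop codon, so the fragment includes short flanking regions around the coding sequence and can be excised or exchanged with these two enzymes. No tags or fusion partners are listed.

The mutation is recorded as "V75-[A] WT*". The record does not explain this notation. By the convention commonly used for T4 lysozyme variants, it most likely denotes a single alanine inserted after valine 75, and WT* usually refers to the cysteine-free pseudo-wild-type background, but neither reading is confirmed by the entry.

No specific purpose is stated. A construct of this kind is suited to producing the variant protein in bacteria, and T4 lysozyme mutants are typically used to study how defined sequence changes, such as insertions, affect protein folding, stability and structure.
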