Addgene plasmid #18385: T4 Lysozyme V75-[A] WT*
Depositing lab: Brian Matthews. Depositing organization: University of Oregon.
Backbone
  Vector backbone: pHS1403
  Backbone size w/o insert (bp): 5000
  Vector type: Bacterial Expression
Growth in bacteria
  Bacterial resistance: Ampicillin, 100 μg/mL
  Growth temperature: 37°C
  Growth strain: DH5alpha
  Copy number: High Copy
Gene/Insert
  Gene/Insert name: T4 Lysozyme (alt name: 20 or 9)
  Species: Bacteriophage T4
  Insert size (bp): 600
  Mutation: V75-[A] WT*
  GenBank ID: NP_049736
  Entrez Gene: e (a.k.a. T4p123)
  Cloning method: Restriction Enzyme; 5′ cloning site BamHI (not destroyed); 3′ cloning site HindIII (not destroyed)
  Sequencing primers: 5′ na; 3′ GGCGTATCACGAGGCCC
Terms and licenses: Academic/Nonprofit Terms; Industry Terms: Not Available to Industry
Depositor comments: The BamHI site is 27 bp from the ATG and the HindIII site is 115 bp from the stop.
How to cite: T4 Lysozyme V75-[A] WT* was a gift from Brian Matthews (Addgene plasmid # 18385 ; http://n2t.net/addgene:18385 ; RRID:Addgene_18385)
